Addgene plasmid #168232: pMK437 (mAID-mCherry-P2A-BSD)
Purpose: C-terminal tagging with mAID-mCherry
Depositing lab: Masato Kanemaki. Depositing organization: National Institute of Genetics. Publication: Targeted Protein Depletion Using the Auxin-Inducible Degron 2 (AID2) System. Saito Y, Kanemaki MT. Curr Protoc. 2021 Aug;1(8):e219. doi: 10.1002/cpz1.219. PubMed 34370399.
Backbone
  Vector backbone: pBluescript
  Vector type: Mammalian Expression, CRISPR
  Selectable markers: Blasticidin
Growth in bacteria
  Bacterial resistance: Ampicillin, 100 μg/mL
  Growth temperature: 37°C
  Growth strain: DH5alpha
  Copy number: High Copy
Gene/Insert
  Gene/Insert name: mAID-mCherry-P2A-BSD
  Species: Synthetic
Terms and licenses: Academic/Nonprofit Terms; Industry Terms: Not Available to Industry
How to cite: pMK437 (mAID-mCherry-P2A-BSD) was a gift from Masato Kanemaki (Addgene plasmid # 168232 ; http://n2t.net/addgene:168232 ; RRID:Addgene_168232)
