[The description below was written by a language model from this plasmid's Addgene catalogue record and pLannotate feature annotations shown in this document.]
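Description:
pMK437 (mAID-mCherry-P2A-BSD) is a pBluescript-based donor template plasmid for CRISPR-assisted C-terminal tagging of endogenous mammalian genes in the auxin-inducible degron (AID2) system. It is maintained in E. coli as a high-copy plasmid through its ColE1/pUC-type origin and selected with ampicillin via the β-lactamase gene. The usual pBluescript elements are also present: an f1 origin, flanking T7 and T3 promoters, and lacZα and lac promoter/operator remnants around the cloning region.

The payload is a synthetic, promoterless cassette. It begins with the mini-AID degron, a minimal fragment of Arabidopsis IAA17 that directs auxin-dependent degradation when a TIR1 receptor is expressed. This is followed in the same orientation by a red fluorescent protein that the annotation matches to the mCherry2 variant. According to the construct name, a P2A self-cleaving peptide comes next; it is not annotated, but a gap between the mCherry and BSD coding regions would accommodate it. Blasticidin S deaminase and a mouse PGK polyadenylation signal complete the cassette. No mammalian promoter is annotated upstream, which fits the design in which in-frame integration at the 3′ end of a target gene lets the endogenous promoter drive both the tagged protein and, through P2A, the separate blasticidin resistance protein used to select edited cells.

A single loxP site is annotated downstream of the poly(A) signal, and the record does not explain its role. No homology arms are listed, so users presumably add locus-specific arms by cloning or PCR. The resulting fusion protein can be followed by red fluorescence and depleted on ligand addition.
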