Features (pLannotate 1.2.2; 16 found; start..end, strand, type, name):
    457..612     -  CDS            lacZα (fragment): LacZα fragment of β-galactosidase; lacZ fragment
    620..638     +  promoter       T7 promoter: promoter for bacteriophage T7 RNA polymerase
    675..878     +  CDS            mini-AID: minimal degron from the auxin-responsive IAA17 protein of Arabidopsis thaliana (Kubota et al., 2013) acts as an auxin-inducible degron (AID) in the presence of TIR1
    885..1592    +  CDS            mCherry2: mCherry2 is a basic (constitutively fluorescent) red fluorescent protein published in 2017, derived from Discosoma sp.. It has very low acid sensitivity.
   1662..2060    +  CDS            BSD: blasticidin S deaminase; Aspergillus terreus BSD; confers resistance to blasticidin
   2084..2536    +  polyA_signal   PGK poly(A) signal: mouse phosphoglycerate kinase 1 polyadenylation signal
   2563..2596    -  protein_bind   loxP: Cre-mediated recombination occurs in the 8-bp core sequence (GCATACAT). Cre recombinase
   2645..2663    -  promoter       T3 promoter: promoter for bacteriophage T3 RNA polymerase
   2708..2724    -  protein_bind   lac operator: The lac repressor binds to the lac operator to inhibit transcription in E. coli. This inhibition can be relieved by adding lactose or isopropyl-β-D-thiogalactopyranoside (IPTG). lac repressor encoded by lacI
   2732..2762    -  promoter       lac promoter: promoter for the E. coli lac operon
   2777..2798    -  protein_bind   CAP binding site: CAP binding activates transcription in the presence of cAMP. E. coli catabolite activator protein
   2811..2903    -  CDS            lacI (fragment): lac repressor; lacI; The lac repressor binds to the lac operator to inhibit transcription in E. coli. This inhibition can be relieved by adding lactose or isopropyl-β-D-thiogalactopyranoside (IPTG).
   3086..3674    -  rep_origin     ori: high-copy-number ColE1/pMB1/pBR322/pUC origin of replication
   3845..4705    -  CDS            AmpR: β-lactamase; bla; confers resistance to ampicillin, carbenicillin, and related antibiotics
   4706..4810    -  promoter       AmpR promoter: bla
   4837..426     +  rep_origin     f1 ori (across the origin) (sequence partly withheld): f1 bacteriophage origin of replication; arrow indicates direction of (+) strand synthesis
>Addgene plasmid #168232 | pMK437 (mAID-mCherry-P2A-BSD) | addgene full sequence | sequence record 331858 | Addgene NGS Result
[121 nt withheld, positions 1-121]
C
[91 nt withheld, positions 123-213]
A
[49 nt withheld, positions 215-263]
CCTTTGACGTTGGAGTCCACGTTCTTT
[37 nt withheld, positions 291-327]
ACCCTATCTCGGTCTATTCTTTTGATTTATAAGGGATTTTGCCGATTTCGGCCTATTGGTTAAAAAATGA
GCTGATTTAACAAAAATTTAACGCGAATTTTAACAAAATATTAACGCTTACAATTTCCATTCGCCATTCA
GGCTGCGCAACTGTTGGGAAGGGCGATCGGTGCGGGCCTCTTCGCTATTACGCCAGCTGGCGAAAGGGGG
ATGTGCTGCAAGGCGATTAAGTTGGGTAACGCCAGGGTTTTCCCAGTCACGACGTTGTAAAACGACGGCC
AGTGAGCGCGCGTAATACGACTCACTATAGGGCGAATTGGAGCTCCCCGGGATCCGGTGCAGGCGCCAAG
GAGAAGAGTGCTTGTCCTAAAGATCCAGCCAAACCTCCGGCCAAGGCACAAGTTGTGGGATGGCCACCGG
TGAGATCATACCGGAAGAACGTGATGGTTTCCTGCCAAAAATCAAGCGGTGGCCCGGAGGCGGCGGCGTT
CGTGAAGGTATCAATGGACGGAGCACCGTACTTGAGGAAAATCGATTTGAGGATGTATAAAGCTAGCATG
GTGAGCAAGGGCGAGGAGGATAACATGGCCATCATCAAGGAGTTCATGCGCTTCAAGGTGCACATGGAGG
GCTCCGTGAACGGCCACGAGTTCGAGATCGAGGGCGAGGGCGAGGGCCGCCCCTACGAGGGCACCCAGAC
CGCCAAGCTGAAGGTGACCAAGGGTGGCCCCCTGCCCTTCGCCTGGGACATCCTGTCCCCTCAGTTCATG
TACGGCTCCAAGGCCTACGTGAAGCACCCCGCCGACATCCCCGACTACTTGAAGCTGTCCTTCCCCGAGG
GCTTCAATTGGGAGCGCGTGATGAACTTCGAGGACGGCGGCGTGGTGACCGTGACCCAGGACTCCTCCCT
GCAGGACGGCGAGTTCATCTACAAGGTGAAGCTGCGCGGCACCAACTTCCCCTCCGACGGCCCCGTAATG
CAGTGTCGTACCATGGGCTGGGAGGCCTCCACTGAGCGGATGTACCCCGAGGACGGCGCCCTGAAGGGCG
AGATCAAGCAGAGGCTGAAGCTGAAGGACGGCGGCCACTACGACGCTGAGGTCAAGACCACCTACAAGGC
CAAGAAGCCCGTGCAGCTGCCCGGCGCCTACAACGTCGACATCAAGTTGGACATCCTTTCCCACAACGAG
GACTACACCATCGTGGAACAGTACGAACGCGCCGAGGGCCGCCACTCCACCGGCGGCATGGACGAGCTGT
ACAAGACGCGTGCTACTAACTTCAGCCTGCTGAAGCAGGCTGGAGACGTGGAGGAGAACCCTGGACCTCT
CGAGATGGCCAAGCCTTTGTCTCAAGAAGAATCCACCCTCATTGAAAGAGCAACGGCTACAATCAACAGC
ATCCCCATCTCTGAAGACTACAGCGTCGCCAGCGCAGCTCTCTCTAGCGACGGCCGCATCTTCACTGGTG
TCAATGTATATCATTTTACTGGGGGACCTTGTGCAGAACTCGTGGTGCTGGGCACTGCTGCTGCTGCGGC
AGCTGGCAACCTGACTTGTATCGTCGCGATCGGAAATGAGAACAGGGGCATCTTGAGCCCCTGCGGACGG
TGCCGACAGGTGCTTCTCGATCTGCATCCTGGGATCAAAGCCATAGTGAAGGACAGTGATGGACAGCCGA
CGGCAGTTGGGATTCGTGAATTGCTGCCCTCTGGTTATGTGTGGGAGGGCTAATCGATGATATCAGATCC
CCGGGATGCAGAAATTGATGATCTATTAAACAATAAAGATGTCCACTAAAATGGAAGTTTTTCCTGTCAT
ACTTTGTTAAGAAGGGTGAGAACAGAGTACCTACATTTTGAATGGAAGGATTGGAGCTACGGGGGTGGGG
GTGGGGTGGGATTAGATAAATGCCTGCTCTTTACTGAAGGCTCTTTACTATTGCTTTATGATAATGTTTC
ATAGTTGGATATCATAATTTAAACAAGCAAAACCAAATTAAGGGCCAGCTCATTCCTCCCACTCATGATC
TATAGATCTATAGATCTCTCGTGGGATCATTGTTTTTCTCTTGATTCCCACTTTGTGGTTCTAAGTACTG
TGGTTTCCAAATGTGTCAGTTTCATAGCCTGAAGAACGAGATCAGCAGCCTCTGTTCCACATACACTTCA
TTCTCAGTATTGTTTTGCCAAGTTCTAATTCCATCAGAAGCTGGTCGAGATCCGGAACCCTTAATATAAC
TTCGTATAATGTATGCTATACGAAGTTATTAGGTCCCTCGAAGAGGTTCACTAGGATCCGGTACCCAGCT
TTTGTTCCCTTTAGTGAGGGTTAATTGCGCGCTTGGCGTAATCATGGTCATAGCTGTTTCCTGTGTGAAA
TTGTTATCCGCTCACAATTCCACACAACATACGAGCCGGAAGCATAAAGTGTAAAGCCTGGGGTGCCTAA
TGAGTGAGCTAACTCACATTAATTGCGTTGCGCTCACTGCCCGCTTTCCAGTCGGGAAACCTGTCGTGCC
AGCTGCATTAATGAATCGGCCAACGCGCGGGGAGAGGCGGTTTGCGTATTGGGCGCTCTTCCGCTTCCTC
GCTCACTGACTCGCTGCGCTCGGTCGTTCGGCTGCGGCGAGCGGTATCAGCTCACTCAAAGGCGGTAATA
CGGTTATCCACAGAATCAGGGGATAACGCAGGAAAGAACATGTGAGCAAAAGGCCAGCAAAAGGCCAGGA
ACCGTAAAAAGGCCGCGTTGCTGGCGTTTTTCCATAGGCTCCGCCCCCCTGACGAGCATCACAAAAATCG
ACGCTCAAGTCAGAGGTGGCGAAACCCGACAGGACTATAAAGATACCAGGCGTTTCCCCCTGGAAGCTCC
CTCGTGCGCTCTCCTGTTCCGACCCTGCCGCTTACCGGATACCTGTCCGCCTTTCTCCCTTCGGGAAGCG
TGGCGCTTTCTCATAGCTCACGCTGTAGGTATCTCAGTTCGGTGTAGGTCGTTCGCTCCAAGCTGGGCTG
TGTGCACGAACCCCCCGTTCAGCCCGACCGCTGCGCCTTATCCGGTAACTATCGTCTTGAGTCCAACCCG
GTAAGACACGACTTATCGCCACTGGCAGCAGCCACTGGTAACAGGATTAGCAGAGCGAGGTATGTAGGCG
GTGCTACAGAGTTCTTGAAGTGGTGGCCTAACTACGGCTACACTAGAAGAACAGTATTTGGTATCTGCGC
TCTGCTGAAGCCAGTTACCTTCGGAAAAAGAGTTGGTAGCTCTTGATCCGGCAAACAAACCACCGCTGGT
AGCGGTGGTTTTTTTGTTTGCAAGCAGCAGATTACGCGCAGAAAAAAAGGATCTCAAGAAGATCCTTTGA
TCTTTTCTACGGGGTCTGACGCTCAGTGGAACGAAAACTCACGTTAAGGGATTTTGGTCATGAGATTATC
AAAAAGGATCTTCACCTAGATCCTTTTAAATTAAAAATGAAGTTTTAAATCAATCTAAAGTATATATGAG
TAAACTTGGTCTGACAGTTACCAATGCTTAATCAGTGAGGCACCTATCTCAGCGATCTGTCTATTTCGTT
CATCCATAGTTGCCTGACTCCCCGTCGTGTAGATAACTACGATACGGGAGGGCTTACCATCTGGCCCCAG
TGCTGCAATGATACCGCGAGACCCACGCTCACCGGCTCCAGATTTATCAGCAATAAACCAGCCAGCCGGA
AGGGCCGAGCGCAGAAGTGGTCCTGCAACTTTATCCGCCTCCATCCAGTCTATTAATTGTTGCCGGGAAG
CTAGAGTAAGTAGTTCGCCAGTTAATAGTTTGCGCAACGTTGTTGCCATTGCTACAGGCATCGTGGTGTC
ACGCTCGTCGTTTGGTATGGCTTCATTCAGCTCCGGTTCCCAACGATCAAGGCGAGTTACATGATCCCCC
ATGTTGTGCAAAAAAGCGGTTAGCTCCTTCGGTCCTCCGATCGTTGTCAGAAGTAAGTTGGCCGCAGTGT
TATCACTCATGGTTATGGCAGCACTGCATAATTCTCTTACTGTCATGCCATCCGTAAGATGCTTTTCTGT
GACTGGTGAGTACTCAACCAAGTCATTCTGAGAATAGTGTATGCGGCGACCGAGTTGCTCTTGCCCGGCG
TCAATACGGGATAATACCGCGCCACATAGCAGAACTTTAAAAGTGCTCATCATTGGAAAACGTTCTTCGG
GGCGAAAACTCTCAAGGATCTTACCGCTGTTGAGATCCAGTTCGATGTAACCCACTCGTGCACCCAACTG
ATCTTCAGCATCTTTTACTTTCACCAGCGTTTCTGGGTGAGCAAAAACAGGAAGGCAAAATGCCGCAAAA
AAGGGAATAAGGGCGACACGGAAATGTTGAATACTCATACTCTTCCTTTTTCAATATTATTGAAGCATTT
ATCAGGGTTATTGTCTCATGAGCGGATACATATTTGAATGTATTTAGAAAAATAAACAAATAGGGGTTCC
GCGCACATTTCCCCGAAAAGTGCCACCTGACG
